Addgene plasmid #212088: 5'-BirA-FLAG Kdm1a-exon minimal CMV pCDNA5
Purpose: LR vector for integration of Kdm1a-exon into N2a FRT rtTA3 expression cells (BioID vector)
Depositing lab: Benjamin Blencowe. Depositing organization: University of Toronto. Publication: Systematic analysis of alternative exon-dependent interactome remodeling reveals multitasking functions of gene regulatory factors. Roth JF, Braunschweig U, Wu M, Li JD, Lin ZY, Larsen B, Weatheritt RJ, Gingras AC, Blencowe BJ. Mol Cell. 2023 Dec 7;83(23):4222-4238.e10. doi: 10.1016/j.molcel.2023.10.034. PubMed 38065061.
Backbone
  Vector backbone: 5'-BirA*-FLAG minimal CMV pCDNA5
  Vector type: Mammalian Expression
Growth in bacteria
  Bacterial resistance: Ampicillin, 100 μg/mL
  Growth temperature: 37°C
  Growth strain: DH5alpha
  Copy number: High Copy
Gene/Insert
  Gene/Insert name: Kdm1a-exon (alt name: NP_598633.2)
  Species: M. musculus (mouse)
  Entrez Gene: Kdm1a (a.k.a. 1810043O07Rik, Aof2, D4Ertd478e, Kdm1, Lsd1, mKIAA0601)
  Cloning method: Gateway Cloning
Terms and licenses: Academic/Nonprofit Terms; Industry Terms: Not Available to Industry
How to cite: 5'-BirA-FLAG Kdm1a-exon minimal CMV pCDNA5 was a gift from Benjamin Blencowe (Addgene plasmid # 212088 ; http://n2t.net/addgene:212088 ; RRID:Addgene_212088)
