[The description below was written by a language model from this plasmid's Addgene catalogue record and pLannotate feature annotations shown in this document.]
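Description:
5'-BirA-FLAG Kdm1a-exon minimal CMV pCDNA5 is a mammalian expression plasmid of about 8.4 kb, built on a pcDNA5-type Flp-recombination backbone and designed for proximity-dependent biotinylation (BioID). It is the product of a Gateway LR reaction, and the attB1 and attB2 sites flanking the insert are the scars of that cloning step. In bacteria it is maintained as a high-copy plasmid through a ColE1/pUC-type origin and selected with ampicillin via the β-lactamase gene. A fragment of the f1 origin and remnants of lac regulatory sequence are also annotated in the backbone.

The payload is a single fusion open reading frame: the E. coli biotin ligase BirA (named BirA* in the backbone, the designation used for the promiscuous BioID variant), followed by a FLAG epitope, joined through attB1 to the N-terminus of mouse Kdm1a (Lsd1), a histone H3 lysine demethylase. The name "Kdm1a-exon" and the associated study on alternative exon-dependent interactomes indicate that a particular splice isoform is encoded, but the record does not state explicitly which exon is involved or whether it is present or absent. Expression is driven by repeated tet operator elements upstream of a minimal CMV promoter, making it dependent on a tetracycline-controlled transactivator, and is terminated by the bGH polyadenylation signal. An FRT site directly precedes a promoterless hygromycin resistance gene with an SV40 poly(A) signal, so FLP-mediated integration at a genomic FRT locus activates hygromycin resistance. According to the record, the plasmid is intended for integration into N2a FRT cells expressing rtTA3, giving inducible, single-site expression of the bait for mapping its protein neighbours.
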