Features (pLannotate 1.2.2; 27 found; start..end, strand, type, name):
    174..198     +  protein_bind   attB2: mutant version of attB; recombination site for the Gateway® BP reaction BP Clonase™
    203..2758    -  CDS            Kdm1a: KDM1A_MOUSE - Also known as Aof2, Kiaa0601, Lsd1. Experimental evidence at protein level: Swiss-Prot protein existence level 1. Histone demethylase that can demethylate both 'Lys-4' (H3K4me) and 'Lys-9' (H3K9me) of histone H3, thereby acting as a coactivator or a corepressor, depending on the context. Acts by oxidizing the substrate by FAD to generate the corresponding imine that is subsequently hydrolyzed. Acts as a corepressor by mediating demethylation of H3K4me, a specific tag for epigenetic transcriptional activation. Demethylates both mono- (H3K4me1) and di-methylated (H3K4me2) H3K4me. M
   2767..2784    -  protein_bind   attB1 (fragment): mutant version of attB; core recombination site for the Gateway® BP reaction BP Clonase™
   2798..2821    -  CDS            3xFLAG (fragment): three tandem FLAG® epitope tags
   2852..3814    -  CDS            birA: BIRA_ECOLI - Also known as bioR, dhbB. Experimental evidence at protein level: Swiss-Prot protein existence level 1. Acts both as a biotin--[acetyl-CoA-carboxylase] ligase and a biotin-operon repressor. In the presence of ATP, BirA activates biotin to form the BirA-biotinyl-5'-adenylate (BirA-bio-5'-AMP or holoBirA) complex. HoloBirA can either transfer the biotinyl moiety to the biotin carboxyl carrier protein (BCCP) subunit of acetyl-CoA carboxylase, or bind to the biotin operator site and inhibit transcription of the operon. From Escherichia coli (strain K12).
   3939..3984    -  promoter       TRE3GV promoter (fragment): 3rd-generation Tet-responsive promoter that can be activated by binding of Tet-On® 3G, optimized for retroviral and lentiviral vectors
   3992..4012    -  promoter       tight TRE promoter (fragment): Tet-responsive promoter PTight, consisting of seven tet operator sequences followed by the minimal CMV promoter
   4029..4049    -  promoter       tight TRE promoter (fragment): Tet-responsive promoter PTight, consisting of seven tet operator sequences followed by the minimal CMV promoter
   4066..4086    -  promoter       tight TRE promoter (fragment): Tet-responsive promoter PTight, consisting of seven tet operator sequences followed by the minimal CMV promoter
   4103..4123    -  promoter       tight TRE promoter (fragment): Tet-responsive promoter PTight, consisting of seven tet operator sequences followed by the minimal CMV promoter
   4140..4160    -  promoter       tight TRE promoter (fragment): Tet-responsive promoter PTight, consisting of seven tet operator sequences followed by the minimal CMV promoter
   4177..4197    -  promoter       tight TRE promoter (fragment): Tet-responsive promoter PTight, consisting of seven tet operator sequences followed by the minimal CMV promoter
   4378..4430    +  misc_feature   bom (fragment): basis of mobility region from pBR322
   4489..4593    +  promoter       AmpR promoter: bla
   4594..5454    +  CDS            AmpR: β-lactamase; bla; confers resistance to ampicillin, carbenicillin, and related antibiotics
   5625..6213    +  rep_origin     ori: high-copy-number ColE1/pMB1/pBR322/pUC origin of replication
   6396..6488    +  CDS            lacI (fragment): lac repressor; lacI; The lac repressor binds to the lac operator to inhibit transcription in E. coli. This inhibition can be relieved by adding lactose or isopropyl-β-D-thiogalactopyranoside (IPTG).
   6501..6522    +  protein_bind   CAP binding site: CAP binding activates transcription in the presence of cAMP. E. coli catabolite activator protein
   6537..6567    +  promoter       lac promoter: promoter for the E. coli lac operon
   6575..6591    +  protein_bind   lac operator: The lac repressor binds to the lac operator to inhibit transcription in E. coli. This inhibition can be relieved by adding lactose or isopropyl-β-D-thiogalactopyranoside (IPTG). lac repressor encoded by lacI
   6664..6785    -  polyA_signal   SV40 poly(A) signal: SV40 polyadenylation signal
   6780..6905    -  CDS            ble (fragment): BLE_KLEPN - Experimental evidence at protein level: Swiss-Prot protein existence level 1. Binding protein with a strong affinity to the bleomycin family of antibiotics. Binds to CL990; an antimitotic-antibiotic compound. From Klebsiella pneumoniae.
   6915..7937    -  CDS            HygR: aminoglycoside phosphotransferase from E. coli; aph(4)-Ia; confers resistance to hygromycin
   7945..7992    -  protein_bind   FRT: FLP-mediated recombination occurs in the 8-bp core sequence TCTAGAAA (Turan and Bode, 2011). FLP recombinase from the Saccharomyces cerevisiae 2μ plasmid
   7997..8230    -  rep_origin     f1 ori (fragment) (sequence partly withheld): f1 bacteriophage origin of replication; arrow indicates direction of (+) strand synthesis
   8251..8272    -  promoter       SV40 promoter (fragment): SV40 enhancer and early promoter
   8276..126     -  polyA_signal   bGH poly(A) signal (across the origin): bovine growth hormone polyadenylation signal
>Addgene plasmid #212088 | 5'-BirA-FLAG Kdm1a-exon minimal CMV pCDNA5 | addgene full sequence | sequence record 420956 | Addgene NGS Result
TACTCAGACAATGCGATGCAATTTCCTCATTTTATTAGGAAAGGACAGTGGGAGTGGCACCTTCCAGGGT
CAAGGAAGGCACGGGGGAGGGGCAAACAACAGATGGCTGGCAACTAGAAGGCACAGTCGAGGCTGATCAG
CGGGTTTAAACGGGCCCTCTAGACTCGAGTCACACCACTTTGTACAAGAAAGTTGGGTATCACATACTTG
GGGACTGCTGTGCAGGGACACCTGGTGTGGCCTGACGAGGCAAAGTGTACATGGCTCCCAAAAACTGGTC
GGCAATCCTTCCTGCTTCTCGAAGCCCACTCAACAGAGCACCATGGACTGTAGCTGGGTAGTTCCGGATT
GTGTGTTCTCCAGCAAAGAAGAGTCTTGGGATTGGCTGTGGGGCACCTGGAATTGAGGGGCCAGGAGTGA
TCGGCTGAGCCATTAAATCATAGTCATTTCCAGAGGATCCTGCAGCCACATAAGAATAGGAGCCCCGGGC
CCACGGATCAGCACGCCAACGAGATACCACAGTTTCCTTGGGCTGTGGGACTGCACTGCTGCCAAAAATC
CCTTTGAGAATGGCCAGGCACCGGCCGACAATCACATCATCACTAATGTTCTCCATAATGCCAGCAGCTT
CTCCTGCTACCAGGGCCAATAGTATTGGAGCTTTATATAGGTTCCAGAAGAGGAAGAGCTCACCCCTGCT
AGCAGTTGTACTGCCAACGTGCCCAAACAAATTGACACTTGGGTCCCAGAACACACGGTCAAAGCATAAC
ACCACCTTGTTAAGGTTGCCAAATCCCATCCTTTGGACTGCAGATGTTTTCCACTCAGGAAGAGGTGGCA
CAAACTGAACAGCTGGTGGCTGCTGCTTCAACACTCCCAAAGGAAGTGTACAGAGAACTGCATCACACTT
ATAAATAAAGGTTTGACTTGTGGAACGTGTGTTCACAGCAATCACTTCACATCCTGAGGCTGTGTAGCGA
ACCTGCCGCACTGCTGTGTTCAGTTTAATGTCCAAGCCTTCAGCTAAAGCCACAGGCACACATGAGTAGC
CATTCCTTACTGTCAGGTGGCTTCCAGTAAACTCAAAGTCATCATCCTGATCCCAATGTTTAAGAGAGAG
GGTAGAGAGAGGTGTGGCGTTGGCAAATTCAAGATTTGCAAAATGCCAGTCAAGTATTTGTCTGTCTCTT
GATGAGAGGTATACATCACTTGGGGGATTGGCTTCCAATTCTTGAAGTTTTTCTTCTAGCTTTCCTTGTG
TTTCAGCTAATTCATCATATTCCTTGCAGAGGGCAGTCAGGTCCCTGTGCTTGCTCTTCACCAGGAACTC
GGCTGTGATATCTCTGGGCGGCTTCACTTCTGAAGCTTCTTTGTATTGCTGATGGAGCTCTTTAATTTTC
TCCTTCAAATTTACCATCTTATTAAGAAGCTCTTTCAACTCCTCCTGAGTTTTCACTATCTTCTTCCAAT
GTTCAATCTGCTCATCTTTGACATGCTTTTCTTGCAGCTGAATGACAACCTCCAATGCCTGGCCAAGGGA
TACAGGTTTATTATTGAGGACGTTGAAGTCTAACTGGTGACTAAGGTAAGAAGTGGCTTCTAGCAACCGG
TTAAATTCTTGTTCTACCATTTCATCTTTTTCTTTTGGAACAGCTTGTCCATTGGCTTCATAAAGTGGGC
ATTTTTGCTTGATCTTGGCCAGTTCCATATTTACTTGTTTGCTGACGACAGCCATGGGATTCCCTCCAAG
ACCTGTTACAACCATGGCGCCAAGATCAGCTACATAGTTTCCTTTTCGAAATGTAGCAACTCGTCCACCT
ACTCGATCCCTGGCTTCCAGAAGTGTGACATCCATCCCAAAACTCTGTAGCTGTCGAGCTGCTGCCAAGC
CAGAAACACCTGAACCTATAATAATCACCTTTCCTGTCTTTTTAATTGGTAAGGGTTTTATCCTCTTGTA
GATGCCGAAGTTGATAAGACCATGGCGCTCTAAGTAACTGTGAACTCGGTGGACAAGCACAGTATCGCTG
TTGTAAGGCGCTTCCAGCTGCTGGAGAGTGGCTTCAAACGTCAGCTGGATCTTTGGGTTGTCCAGCCATA
ACTGCAATGTGCGATTCCTGATGAACAGAAAAACCTTCTGTGTCTGCTGAGGCCCACTGATGATGTCTGG
GAAACAGGCTGCTTCCTGAGAGGTCATTCGGTCATGGGGAAGTCGGCTTTGAAAAGCTGCACCCTCCACA
CCAGACGGCTCTTCCGGCTCACTTTCATTTTCTTCCTCAGGTGGGGCTTGAGGAGGTGGTGGGGGAAGCT
TCTTTTCCTTCTCTGCTTTAGCATTTCTTTCTTCTTCCGAATAATATTCATCTTCTGAGAGGTTGGCCAA
GCTTTCATCCATTTCTCTGTATTCTACCTTGGCCCGCTTGCGCCGGCTGGTCCGTCGGCCCTCCGGGGTC
TCGGCTATTCCGGTCTCCATGGGCGTCGCGGAGCCGGGCCCGGCTGTGGGCCCCGCCTGGGGCCCAGCAG
ACCCCGGCGGCTCGGCTAGGCCCCCGGGCGGCGAGGCCCGCGGAGGCTCCTTCTTTCGGGGAGTGCGCTC
GCCCGCCGCCCCCGTAGCCATGTCGGTGGGGCCCGTCAGGCCCGCGGGCGGCGCGGCCACCTCAGAGCCG
TTCTCGGCACCGCCCGCCGCCCCGGACCCGGCCTCGGTCCCAGCAGCCGCCGCCGCCGCCGCTGCCGCTG
CCGCCGCCGCCGCCTTCTTCCCAGACAAGGTGCCAACTTTTTTGTACAAACTTGTGGGCGCGCCTAGTTT
ATCGTCATCGTCTTTGTAGTCTGGCGCGCCGCCGCCGGGGCCAGATCCCCCCTTCTCGGCGCTCCGCAGG
CTGATCTCGCCGCCCATCCAGGGCTTGATGATGCCGTCCTGCTCCAGCAGCAGGGCGCCCTGCTTGTCGA
TGCCCCGGCTGATGCCGAAGATCTCCTTGTCGCCGATGATCAGCTTCACGGGCCGGTTGATGAAGTTGTC
CAGCTTCTCCCACCGGCTCAGGTAGGGGGCCAGGCCCTCCTGCTCGAACAGCTCCAGGGCGGCCCGCAGC
TCCCGGATCAGCATGGCGGCCAGGGTGTTCCGGTCCAGGTTGATGCCGGCCTCCTGCAGGGTGATCCAGC
CCTGGTTCACCACGCTCTCCTCCACCCGCCGCATGGCCATGTTGATGCCGGCGCCGATCACGATCTGGGC
GGCGTCGCCGGTCTTGCCGGTCAGCTCCACCAGGATGCCGGCCAGCTTCCGGTCCTGCAGGTACAGGTCG
TTGGGCCACTTCACCCGCACCTTGTCGGCGCCCAGCTTCCGCAGCACCTCGGCCATCACGATGCCGATCA
CCAGGCTCAGGCCGATGGCGGCGGCGGGGCCCTGCTCCAGCCGCCAGAACATGCTCAGGTACAGGTTGGC
GCCGAAGGGGCTGAACCACTTCCGGCCCCGGCCGCCCCGGCCGGCCTGCTGGTACTCGGCGATGCAGGCG
TCGCCGCTCTTCAGCTCGCCGATCCGGTCCAGCAGGTACTGGTTGGTGCTGTCGATCACGGGCAGCACGG
CCACGCTGCCGCCGTCCAGCTGGCCCAGGATCTGCTTGGCGTTCAGCAGCTGGATGGGCTCGGGCAGGCT
GTAGCCCTTGCCGGGCACGGTGAACACGTCCACGCCCCAGTCCCGCAGGGTCTGGATGTGCTTGTTGATG
GCGGCCCGGCTCATGCCCAGGGTCTCGCCCAGCTGCTCGCCGCTGTGGAACTCGCCGTTGGCCAGCAGGG
CGATCAGCTTCAGGGGCACGGTGTTGTCCTTCATGGTGGCGCTAGCTGGATCCGAGCTCGGTACCAAGCT
TAAGTTTAAACGCTAGAGGATCCAGCCTCCGCGGAGGCTGGATCGGTCCCGGTGTCTTCTATGGAGGTCA
AAACAGCGTGGATGGCGTCTCCAGGCGATCTGACGGTTCACTAAACGAGCTCTGCTTATATAGGGGGTAC
CTTCTCTATCACTGATAGGGAGCTCGAGACGTGTCGACTTCTCTATCACTGATAGGGAGACGTTCTAGAC
GTACCTTCTCTATCACTGATAGGGAGCTCGAGACGTGTCGACTTCTCTATCACTGATAGGGAGACGTTCT
AGACGTACCTTCTCTATCACTGATAGGGAGCTCGAGACGTGTCGACTTCTCTATCACTGATAGGGAGACG
TGCGGCCAGCTTGGATCCCTCGAGACGCGTATATCTGGCCCGTACATCGCGAAGCAGCGCAAAACGCCTA
ACCCTAAGCAGATTCTTCATGCAATTGTCGGTCAAGCCTTGCCTTGTTGTAGCTTAAATTTTGCTCGCGC
ACTACTCAGCGACCTCCAACACACAAGCAGGGAGCAGATACTGGCTTAACTATGCGGCATCAGAGCAGAT
TGTACTGAGAGTGCACCATAGGGGATCGGGAGATCTCCCGATCCGTCGACGTCAGGTGGCACTTTTCGGG
GAAATGTGCGCGGAACCCCTATTTGTTTATTTTTCTAAATACATTCAAATATGTATCCGCTCATGAGACA
ATAACCCTGATAAATGCTTCAATAATATTGAAAAAGGAAGAGTATGAGTATTCAACATTTCCGTGTCGCC
CTTATTCCCTTTTTTGCGGCATTTTGCCTTCCTGTTTTTGCTCACCCAGAAACGCTGGTGAAAGTAAAAG
ATGCTGAAGATCAGTTGGGTGCACGAGTGGGTTACATCGAACTGGATCTCAACAGCGGTAAGATCCTTGA
GAGTTTTCGCCCCGAAGAACGTTTTCCAATGATGAGCACTTTTAAAGTTCTGCTATGTGGCGCGGTATTA
TCCCGTATTGACGCCGGGCAAGAGCAACTCGGTCGCCGCATACACTATTCTCAGAATGACTTGGTTGAGT
ACTCACCAGTCACAGAAAAGCATCTTACGGATGGCATGACAGTAAGAGAATTATGCAGTGCTGCCATAAC
CATGAGTGATAACACTGCGGCCAACTTACTTCTGACAACGATCGGAGGACCGAAGGAGCTAACCGCTTTT
TTGCACAACATGGGGGATCATGTAACTCGCCTTGATCGTTGGGAACCGGAGCTGAATGAAGCCATACCAA
ACGACGAGCGTGACACCACGATGCCTGTAGCAATGGCAACAACGTTGCGCAAACTATTAACTGGCGAACT
ACTTACTCTAGCTTCCCGGCAACAATTAATAGACTGGATGGAGGCGGATAAAGTTGCAGGACCACTTCTG
CGCTCGGCCCTTCCGGCTGGCTGGTTTATTGCTGATAAATCTGGAGCCGGTGAGCGTGGGTCTCGCGGTA
TCATTGCAGCACTGGGGCCAGATGGTAAGCCCTCCCGTATCGTAGTTATCTACACGACGGGGAGTCAGGC
AACTATGGATGAACGAAATAGACAGATCGCTGAGATAGGTGCCTCACTGATTAAGCATTGGTAACTGTCA
GACCAAGTTTACTCATATATACTTTAGATTGATTTAAAACTTCATTTTTAATTTAAAAGGATCTAGGTGA
AGATCCTTTTTGATAATCTCATGACCAAAATCCCTTAACGTGAGTTTTCGTTCCACTGAGCGTCAGACCC
CGTAGAAAAGATCAAAGGATCTTCTTGAGATCCTTTTTTTCTGCGCGTAATCTGCTGCTTGCAAACAAAA
AAACCACCGCTACCAGCGGTGGTTTGTTTGCCGGATCAAGAGCTACCAACTCTTTTTCCGAAGGTAACTG
GCTTCAGCAGAGCGCAGATACCAAATACTGTTCTTCTAGTGTAGCCGTAGTTAGGCCACCACTTCAAGAA
CTCTGTAGCACCGCCTACATACCTCGCTCTGCTAATCCTGTTACCAGTGGCTGCTGCCAGTGGCGATAAG
TCGTGTCTTACCGGGTTGGACTCAAGACGATAGTTACCGGATAAGGCGCAGCGGTCGGGCTGAACGGGGG
GTTCGTGCACACAGCCCAGCTTGGAGCGAACGACCTACACCGAACTGAGATACCTACAGCGTGAGCTATG
AGAAAGCGCCACGCTTCCCGAAGGGAGAAAGGCGGACAGGTATCCGGTAAGCGGCAGGGTCGGAACAGGA
GAGCGCACGAGGGAGCTTCCAGGGGGAAACGCCTGGTATCTTTATAGTCCTGTCGGGTTTCGCCACCTCT
GACTTGAGCGTCGATTTTTGTGATGCTCGTCAGGGGGGCGGAGCCTATGGAAAAACGCCAGCAACGCGGC
CTTTTTACGGTTCCTGGCCTTTTGCTGGCCTTTTGCTCACATGTTCTTTCCTGCGTTATCCCCTGATTCT
GTGGATAACCGTATTACCGCCTTTGAGTGAGCTGATACCGCTCGCCGCAGCCGAACGACCGAGCGCAGCG
AGTCAGTGAGCGAGGAAGCGGAAGAGCGCCCAATACGCAAACCGCCTCTCCCCGCGCGTTGGCCGATTCA
TTAATGCAGCTGGCACGACAGGTTTCCCGACTGGAAAGCGGGCAGTGAGCGCAACGCAATTAATGTGAGT
TAGCTCACTCATTAGGCACCCCAGGCTTTACACTTTATGCTTCCGGCTCGTATGTTGTGTGGAATTGTGA
GCGGATAACAATTTCACACAGGAAACAGCTATGACCATGATTACGCCAAGCTCTAGCTAGAGGTCGACGG
TATACAGACATGATAAGATACATTGATGAGTTTGGACAAACCACAACTAGAATGCAGTGAAAAAAATGCT
TTATTTGTGAAATTTGTGATGCTATTGCTTTATTTGTAACCATTATAAGCTGCAATAAACAAGTTGGGGT
GGGCGAAGAACTCCAGCATGAGATCCCCGCGCTGGAGGATCATCCAGCCGGCGTCCCGGAAAACGATTCC
GAAGCCCAACCTTTCATAGAAGGCGGCGGTGGAATCGAAATCTCGTAGTACGTGCTATTCCTTTGCCCTC
GGACGAGTGCTGGGGCGTCGGTTTCCACTATCGGCGAGTACTTCTACACAGCCATCGGTCCAGACGGCCG
CGCTTCTGCGGGCGATTTGTGTACGCCCGACAGTCCCGGCTCCGGATCGGACGATTGCGTCGCATCGACC
CTGCGCCCAAGCTGCATCATCGAAATTGCCGTCAACCAAGCTCTGATAGAGTTGGTCAAGACCAATGCGG
AGCATATACGCCCGGAGCCGCGGCGATCCTGCAAGCTCCGGATGCCTCCGCTCGAAGTAGCGCGTCTGCT
GCTCCATACAAGCCAACCACGGCCTCCAGAAGAAGATGTTGGCGACCTCGTATTGGGAATCCCCGAACAT
CGCCTCGCTCCAGTCAATGACCGCTGTTATGCGGCCATTGTCCGTCAGGACATTGTTGGAGCCGAAATCC
GCGTGCACGAGGTGCCGGACTTCGGGGCAGTCCTCGGCCCAAAGCATCAGCTCATCGAGAGCCTGCGCGA
CGGACGCACTGACGGTGTCGTCCATCACAGTTTGCCAGTGATACACATGGGGATCAGCAATCGCGCATAT
GAAATCACGCCATGTAGTGTATTGACCGATTCCTTGCGGTCCGAATGGGCCGAACCCGCTCGTCTGGCTA
AGATCGGCCGCAGCGATCGCATCCATGGCCTCCGCGACCGGCTGCAGAACAGCGGGCAGTTCGGTTTCAG
GCAGGTCTTGCAACGTGACACCCTGTGCACGGCGGGAGATGCAATAGGTCAGGCTCTCGCTGAATTCCCC
AATGTCAAGCACTTCCGGAATCGGGAGCGCGGCCGATGCAAAGTGCCGATAAACATAACGATCTTTGTAG
AAACCATCGGCGCAGCTATTTACCCGCAGGACATATCCACGCCCTCCTACATCGAAGCTGAAAGCACGAG
ATTCTTCGCCCTCCGAGAGCTGCATCAGGTCGGAGACGCTGTCGAACTTTTCGATCAGAAACTTCTCGAC
AGACGTCGCGGTGAGTTCAGGCTTTTTGGCCAAGGAAGTTCCTATACTTTCTAGAGAATAGGAACTTCGG
AATAGGAACTTCTAGGTACGTGAACCATCACCCT
[91 nt withheld, positions 8015-8105]
G
[124 nt withheld, positions 8107-8230]
GGGGATACCCCCTAGAGCCCCAGCTGGTTCTTTCCGCCTCAGAAGCCATAGAGCCCACCGCATCCCCAGC
ATGCCTGCTATTGTCTTCCCAATCCTCCCCCTTGCTGTCCTGCCCCACCCCACCCCCCAGAATAGAATGA
CACC
